Addgene plasmid #136078: pCsE_spacer
Purpose: Use when making odd level constructs (L3,...) if pCsE position (position 4) has no construct assigned
Depositing lab: Jim Haseloff. Depositing organization: University of Cambridge. Publication: Systematic tools for reprogramming plant gene expression in a simple model, Marchantia polymorpha. Sauret-Gueto S, Frangedakis E, Silvestri L, Rebmann M, Tomaselli M, Markel K, Delmans M, West A, Patron NJ, Haseloff J. ACS Synth Biol. 2020 Mar 12. doi: 10.1021/acssynbio.9b00511. PubMed 32163700.
Backbone
  Vector backbone: pCsE
  Vector type: Plant Expression, Synthetic Biology
Growth in bacteria
  Bacterial resistance: Spectinomycin, 50 μg/mL
  Growth temperature: 37°C
  Growth strain: DH5alpha
  Copy number: High Copy
Gene/Insert
  Gene/Insert name: Even spacer
  Species: Synthetic
  Mutation: BsaI/ SapI domesticated
  Cloning method: Restriction Enzyme; 5′ cloning site BsaI (destroyed during cloning); 3′ cloning site BsaI (destroyed during cloning)
  Sequencing primers: 5′ n/a
Depositor comments: Please visit https://www.biorxiv.org/content/10.1101/2020.02.29.971002v1 for bioRxiv preprint.
How to cite: pCsE_spacer was a gift from Jim Haseloff (Addgene plasmid # 136078 ; http://n2t.net/addgene:136078 ; RRID:Addgene_136078)
