[The description below was written by a language model from this plasmid's Addgene catalogue record and pLannotate feature annotations shown in this document.]
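Description:
pCsE_spacer is a filler plasmid from a Loop-type recursive assembly toolkit developed for engineering gene expression in the liverwort Marchantia polymorpha. It is built on the pCsE acceptor backbone, one of the spectinomycin-selected vectors in the system. It carries a short synthetic "even spacer" insert in place of a functional transcription unit. The spacer was cloned in with BsaI, destroying both flanking sites, and it has been domesticated to remove internal BsaI and SapI sites so that it passes cleanly through the Type IIS assembly steps. Its role is purely structural. When an odd-level construct (L3 and so on) is assembled from four even-level donors and nothing is assigned to position 4, this plasmid fills the slot so that the four-part reaction can still close.

The feature table shows a 6.9 kb binary-vector architecture. Nopaline-type left and right T-DNA border repeats lie only about 250 bp apart, consistent with a small non-coding spacer and no promoter, reporter or plant selection marker between them. Bacterial selection comes from aadA, which confers spectinomycin and streptomycin resistance. Upstream of it are remnants of a class 1 integron promoter and a gentamicin acetyltransferase fragment, which appear to be leftovers from the source of the cassette. A high-copy ColE1/pUC-type origin supports propagation in E. coli, accompanied by the pBR322 bom region and a small rop fragment. The pVS1 oriV, RepA and StaA functions provide replication and stable maintenance in Agrobacterium, the usual host for T-DNA delivery into plants. The plasmid is an assembly component rather than an expression construct.
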