Features (pLannotate 1.2.2; 12 found; start..end, strand, type, name):
    206..994     -  CDS            aadA: S3AD_ECOLX - Experimental evidence at protein level: Swiss-Prot protein existence level 1. Mediates bacterial resistance to the antibiotics streptomycin and spectinomycin. From Escherichia coli.
   1001..1057    -  CDS            GmR (fragment): gentamycin acetyltransferase; aacC1; confers resistance to gentamycin
   1233..1256    -  promoter       Pc promoter (fragment): intI1 (promoter lies within the coding sequence); class 1 integron promoter
   1780..1804    +  misc_feature   LB T-DNA repeat: left border repeat from nopaline C58 T-DNA
   2052..2076    +  misc_feature   RB T-DNA repeat: right border repeat from nopaline C58 T-DNA
   2416..2817    +  CDS            Y4CG_SINFN (fragment): Protein inferred from homology: Swiss-Prot protein existence level 3. From Sinorhizobium fredii (strain NBRC 101917 / NGR234).
   3377..4006    +  CDS            pVS1 StaA: stability protein from the Pseudomonas plasmid pVS1 (Heeb et al., 2000)
   4435..5508    +  CDS            pVS1 RepA: replication protein from the Pseudomonas plasmid pVS1 (Heeb et al., 2000)
   5574..5768    +  rep_origin     pVS1 oriV: origin of replication for the Pseudomonas plasmid pVS1 (Heeb et al., 2000)
   5971..6010    +  CDS            rop (fragment): Rop protein, which maintains plasmids at low copy number; rop
   6112..6252    +  misc_feature   bom: basis of mobility region from pBR322
   6438..115     -  rep_origin     ori (across the origin): high-copy-number ColE1/pMB1/pBR322/pUC origin of replication
>Addgene plasmid #136078 | pCsE_spacer | addgene full sequence | sequence record 274976 | Addgene NGS Result
AGTTACCTTCGGAAAAAGAGTTGGTAGCTCTTGATCCGGCAAACAAACCACCGCTGGTAGCGGTGGTTTT
TTTGTTTGCAAGCAGCAGATTACGCGCAGAAAAAAAGGATCTCAAGAAGATCCTTTGATCTTTTCTACGG
GGTCTGACGCTCAGTGGAACGAAAACTCACGTTAAGGGATTTTGGTCATGCATTCTAGGTGATTATTTGC
CGACTACCTTGGTGATCTCGCCTTTCACGTAGTGGACAAATTCTTCCAACTGATCTGCGCGCGAGGCCAA
GCGATCTTCTTCTTGTCCAAGATAAGCCTGTCTAGCTTCAAGTATGACGGGCTGATACTGGGCCGGCAGG
CGCTCCATTGCCCAGTCGGCAGCGACATCCTTCGGCGCGATTTTGCCGGTTACTGCGCTGTACCAAATGC
GGGACAACGTAAGCACTACATTTCGCTCATCACCAGCCCAGTCGGGCGGCGAGTTCCATAGCGTTAAGGT
TTCATTTAGCGCCTCAAATAGATCCTGTTCAGGAACCGGATCAAAGAGTTCCTCCGCCGCTGGACCTACC
AAGGCAACGCTATGTTCTCTTGCTTTTGTCAGCAAGATAGCCAGATCAATGTCGATCGTGGCTGGCTCGA
AGATACCTGCAAGAATGTCATTGCGCTGCCATTCTCCAAATTGCAGTTCGCGCTTAGCTGGATAACGCCA
CGGAATGATGTCGTCGTGCACAACAATGGTGACTTCTACAGCGCGGAGAATCTCGCTCTCTCCAGGGGAA
GCCGAAGTTTCCAAAAGGTCGTTGATCAAAGCTCGCCGCGTTGTTTCATCAAGCCTTACGGTCACCGTAA
CCAGCAAATCAATATCACTGTGTGGCTTCAGGCCGCCATCCACTGCGGAGCCGTACAAATGTACGGCCAG
CAACGTCGGTTCGAGATGGCGCTCGATGACGCCAACTACCTCTGATAGTTGAGTCGATACTTCGGCGATC
ACCGCTTCCCTCATAATGTTTAACTTTGTTTTAGGGCGACTGCCCTGCTGCGTAACATCGTTGCTGCTCC
ATAACATCAAACATCGACCCACGGCGTAACGCGCTTGCTGCTTGGATGCCCGAGGCATAGACTGTACCCC
AAAAAAACAGTCATAACAAGCCATGAAAACCGCCACTGCGCCGTTACCACCGCTGCGTTCGGTCAAGGTT
CTGGACCAGTTGCGTGAGCGCATACGCTACTTGCATTACAGCTTACGAACCGAACAGGCTTATGTCCACT
GGGTTCGTGCCTTCATCCGTTTCCACGGTGTGCGTCACCCGGCAACCTTGGGTAGCAGCGAAGTCGAGGC
ATTTCTGTCCTGGCTGGAACAGAACTTATTATTTCCTTCCTCTTTTCTACAGTATTTAAAGATACCCCAA
GAAGCTAATTATAACAAGACGAACTCCAATTCACTGTTCCTTGCATTCTAAAACCTTAAATACCAGAAAA
CAGCTTTTTCAAAGTTGTTTTCAAAGTTGGCGTATAACATAGTATCGACGGAGCCGATTTTGAAACCGCG
GTGATCACAGGCAGCAACGCTCTGTCATCGTTACAATCAACATGCTACCCTCCGCGAGATCATCCGTGTT
TCAAACCCGGCAGCTTAGTTGCCGTTCTTCCGAATAGCATCGGTAACATGAGCAAAGTCTGCCGCCTTAC
AACGGCTCTCCCGCTGACGCCGTCCCGGACTGATGGGCTGCCTGTATCGAGTGGTGATTTTGTGCCGAGC
TGCCGGTCGGGGAGCTGTTGGCTGGCTGGTGGCAGGATATATTGTGGTGTAAACATAACGGATCCGGTCT
CAGCTTAATGGTAGACACTTTATTAGTTAGATCCGCTGTTATTCTGCACGATTGCGCTTGCCGGTGGAAA
TTTAAGGACGAGTGTAGTGCACTCACCCTTAGCCTTCAGCGTGACAAGATTAGGGTAGCACCGGAAACAG
CGATTTTACGGACAGATAGTACAGTCTGAGACTCAGTCACTGGTCCCTAAACGGGAGCCGGTACGTCGGC
GGTTCGCTTGAGACCGGATCCTGACAGGATATATTGGCGGGTAAACCTAAGAGAAAAGAGCGTTTATTAG
AATAATCGGATATTTAAAAGGGCGTGAAAAGGTTTATCCGTTCGTCCATTTGTATGTGCATGCCAACCAC
AGGGTTCCCCTCGGGATCAAAGTACTTTGATCCAACCCCTCCGCTGCTATAGTGCAGTCGGCTTCTGACG
TTCAGTGCAGCCGTCATCTGAAAACGACATGTCGCACAAGTCCTAAGTTACGCGACAGGCTGCCGCCCTG
CCCTTTTCCTGGCGTTTTCTTGTCGCGTGTTTTAGTCGCATAAAGTAGAATACTTGCGACTAGAACCGGA
GACATTACGCCATGAACAAGAGCGCCGCCGCTGGCCTGCTGGGCTATGCCCGCGTCAGCACCGACGACCA
GGACTTGACCAACCAACGGGCCGAACTGCACGCGGCCGGCTGCACCAAGCTGTTTTCCGAGAAGATCACC
GGCACCAGGCGCGACCGCCCGGAGCTGGCCAGGATGCTTGACCACCTACGCCCTGGCGACGTTGTGACAG
TGACCAGGCTAGACCGCCTGGCCCGCAGCACCCGCGACCTACTGGACATTGCCGAGCGCATCCAGGAGGC
CGGCGCGGGCCTGCGTAGCCTGGCAGAGCCGTGGGCCGACACCACCACGCCGGCCGGCCGCATGGTGTTG
ACCGTGTTCGCCGGCATTGCCGAGTTCGAGCGTTCCCTAATCATCGACCGCACCCGGAGCGGGCGCGAGG
CCGCCAAGGCCCGAGGCGTGAAGTTTGGCCCCCGCCCTACCCTCACCCCGGCACAGATCGCGCACGCCCG
CGAGCTGATCGACCAGGAAGGCCGCACCGTGAAAGAGGCGGCTGCACTGCTTGGCGTGCATCGCTCGACC
CTGTACCGCGCACTTGAGCGCAGCGAGGAAGTGACGCCCACCGAGGCCAGGCGGCGCGGTGCCTTCCGTG
AGGACGCATTGACCGAGGCCGACGCCCTGGCGGCCGCCGAGAATGAACGCCAAGAGGAACAAGCATGAAA
CCGCACCAGGACGGCCAGGACGAACCGTTTTTCATTACCGAAGAGATCGAGGCGGAGATGATCGCGGCCG
GGTACGTGTTCGAGCCGCCCGCGCACCTCTCAACCGTGCGGCTGCATGAAATCCTGGCCGGTTTGTCTGA
TGCCAAGCTGGCGGCCTGGCCGGCCAGCTTGGCCGCTGAAGAAACCGAGCGCCGCCGTCTAAAAAGGTGA
TGTGTATTTGAGTAAAACAGCTTGCGTCATGCGGTCGCTGCGTATATGATGCGATGAGTAAATAAACAAA
TACGCAAGGGGAACGCATGAAGGTTATCGCTGTACTTAACCAGAAAGGCGGGTCAGGCAAGACGACCATC
GCAACCCATCTAGCCCGCGCCCTGCAACTCGCCGGGGCCGATGTTCTGTTAGTCGATTCCGATCCCCAGG
GCAGTGCCCGCGATTGGGCGGCCGTGCGGGAAGATCAACCGCTAACCGTTGTCGGCATCGACCGCCCGAC
GATTGACCGCGACGTGAAGGCCATCGGCCGGCGCGACTTCGTAGTGATCGACGGAGCGCCCCAGGCGGCG
GACTTGGCTGTGTCCGCGATCAAGGCAGCCGACTTCGTGCTGATTCCGGTGCAGCCAAGCCCTTACGACA
TATGGGCCACCGCCGACCTGGTGGAGCTGGTTAAGCAGCGCATTGAGGTCACGGATGGAAGGCTACAAGC
GGCCTTTGTCGTGTCGCGGGCGATCAAAGGCACGCGCATCGGCGGTGAGGTTGCCGAGGCGCTGGCCGGG
TACGAGCTGCCCATTCTTGAGTCCCGTATCACGCAGCGCGTGAGCTACCCAGGCACTGCCGCCGCCGGCA
CAACCGTTCTTGAATCAGAACCCGAGGGCGACGCTGCCCGCGAGGTCCAGGCGCTGGCCGCTGAAATTAA
ATCAAAACTCATTTGAGTTAATGAGGTAAAGAGAAAATGAGCAAAAGCACAAACACGCTAAGTGCCGGCC
GTCCGAGCGCACGCAGCAGCAAGGCTGCAACGTTGGCCAGCCTGGCAGACACGCCAGCCATGAAGCGGGT
CAACTTTCAGTTGCCGGCGGAGGATCACACCAAGCTGAAGATGTACGCGGTACGCCAAGGCAAGACCATT
ACCGAGCTGCTATCTGAATACATCGCGCAGCTACCAGAGTAAATGAGCAAATGAATAAATGAGTAGATGA
ATTTTAGCGGCTAAAGGAGGCGGCATGGAAAATCAAGAACAACCAGGCACCGACGCCGTGGAATGCCCCA
TGTGTGGAGGAACGGGCGGTTGGCCAGGCGTAAGCGGCTGGGTTGCCTGCCGGCCCTGCAATGGCACTGG
AACCCCCAAGCCCGAGGAATCGGCGTGAGCGGTCGCAAACCATCCGGCCCGGTACAAATCGGCGCGGCGC
TGGGTGATGACCTGGTGGAGAAGTTGAAGGCCGCGCAGGCCGCCCAGCGGCAACGCATCGAGGCAGAAGC
ACGCCCCGGTGAATCGTGGCAAGCGGCCGCTGATCGAATCCGCAAAGAATCCCGGCAACCGCCGGCAGCC
GGTGCGCCGTCGATTAGGAAGCCGCCCAAGGGCGACGAGCAACCAGATTTTTTCGTTCCGATGCTCTATG
ACGTGGGCACCCGCGATAGTCGCAGCATCATGGACGTGGCCGTTTTCCGTCTGTCGAAGCGTGACCGACG
AGCTGGCGAGGTGATCCGCTACGAGCTTCCAGACGGGCACGTAGAGGTTTCCGCAGGGCCGGCCGGCATG
GCCAGTGTGTGGGATTACGACCTGGTACTGATGGCGGTTTCCCATCTAACCGAATCCATGAACCGATACC
GGGAAGGGAAGGGAGACAAGCCCGGCCGCGTGTTCCGTCCACACGTTGCGGACGTACTCAAGTTCTGCCG
GCGAGCCGATGGCGGAAAGCAGAAAGACGACCTGGTAGAAACCTGCATTCGGTTAAACACCACGCACGTT
GCCATGCAGCGTACGAAGAAGGCCAAGAACGGCCGCCTGGTGACGGTATCCGAGGGTGAAGCCTTGATTA
GCCGCTACAAGATCGTAAAGAGCGAAACCGGGCGGCCGGAGTACATCGAGATCGAGCTAGCTGATTGGAT
GTACCGCGAGATCACAGAAGGCAAGAACCCGGACGTGCTGACGGTTCACCCCGATTACTTTTTGATCGAT
CCCGGCATCGGCCGTTTTCTCTACCGCCTGGCACGCCGCGCCGCAGGCAAGGCAGAAGCCAGATGGTTGT
TCAAGACGATCTACGAACGCAGTGGCAGCGCCGGAGAGTTCAAGAAGTTCTGTTTCACCGTGCGCAAGCT
GATCGGGTCAAATGACCTGCCGGAGTACGATTTGAAGGAGGAGGCGGGGCAGGCTGGCCCGATCCTAGTC
ATGCGCTACCGCAACCTGATCGAGGGCGAAGCATCCGCCGGTTCCTAATGTACGGAGCAGATGCTAGGGC
AAATTGCCCTAGCAGGGGAAAAAGGTCGAAAAGGACTCTTTCCTGTGGATAGCACGTACATTGGGAACCC
AAAGCCGTACATTGGGAACCGGAACCCGTACATTGGGAACCCAAAGCCGTACATTGGGAACCGGTCACAC
ATGTAAGTGACTGATATAAAAGAGAAAAAAGGCGATTTTTCCGCCTAAAACTCTTTAAAACTTATTAAAA
CTCTTAAAACCCGCCTGGCCTGTGCATAACTGTCTGGCCAGCGCACAGCCGAAGTGCTGCAAAAAGCGCC
TACCCTTCGGTCGCTGCGCTCCCTACGCCCCGCCGCTTCGCGTCGGCCTATCGCGGCCGCTGGCCGCTCA
AAAATGGCTGGCCTACGGCCAGGCAATCTACCAGGGCGCGGACAAGCCGCGCCGTCGCCACTCGACCGCC
GGCGCCCACATCAAGGCACCCTGCCTCGCGCGTTTCGGTGATGACGGTGAAAACCTCTGACACATGCAGC
TCCCGGTGACGGTCACAGCTTGTCTGTAAGCGGATGCCGGGAGCAGACAAGCCCGTCAGGGCGCGTCAGC
GGGTGTTGGCGGGTGTCGGGGCGCAGCCATGACCCAGTCACGTAGCGATAGCGGAGTGTATACTGGCTTA
ACTATGCGGCATCAGAGCAGATTGTACTGAGAGTGCACCATATGCGGTGTGAAATACCGCACAGATGCGT
AAGGAGAAAATACCGCATCAGGCGCTCATCCGCTTCCTCGCTCACTGACTCGCTGCGCTCGGTCGTTCGG
CTGCGGCGAGCGGTATCAGCTCACTCAAAGGCGGTAATACGGTTATCCACAGAATCAGGGGATAACGCAG
GAAAGAACATGTGAGCAAAAGGCCAGCAAAAGGCCAGGAACCGTAAAAAGGCCGCGTTGCTGGCGTTTTT
CCATAGGCTCCGCCCCCCTGACGAGCATCACAAAAATCGACGCTCAAGTCAGAGGTGGCGAAACCCGACA
GGACTATAAAGATACCAGGCGTTTCCCCCTGGAAGCTCCCTCGTGCGCTCTCCTGTTCCGACCCTGCCGC
TTACCGGATACCTGTCCGCCTTTCTCCCTTCGGGAAGCGTGGCGCTTTCTCATAGCTCACGCTGTAGGTA
TCTCAGTTCGGTGTAGGTCGTTCGCTCCAAGCTGGGCTGTGTGCACGAACCCCCCGTTCAGCCCGACCGC
TGCGCCTTATCCGGTAACTATCGTCTTGAGTCCAACCCGGTAAGACACGACTTATCGCCACTGGCAGCAG
CCACTGGTAACAGGATTAGCAGAGCGAGGTATGTAGGCGGTGCTACAGAGTTCTTGAAGTGGTGGCCTAA
CTACGGCTACACTAGAAGGACAGTATTTGGTATCTGCGCTCTGCTGAAGCC
